>Addgene plasmid #31165 | 597 pCSmCherry | addgene partial sequence | sequence record 35897 | CMV-F 5'-CGCAAATGGGCGGTAGGCGTG-3'
TGCTCGTTTAGGGAACCGCCATTCTGCCTGGGGACGTCGGAGCAAGCTTGATTTAGGTGACACTATAGAA
TACAAGCTACTTGTTCTTTTTGCAGGATCCCATCGATTCGAATTCAAGGATCAACAAGTTTGTACAAAAA
AGCAGGCTCCACCATGGTGAGCAAGGGCGAGGAGGACAACATGGCCATCATCAAGGAGTTCATGCGCTTC
AAGGTGCACATGGAGGGCTCCGTGAACGGCCACGAGTTCGAGATCGAGGGCGAGGGCGAGGGCCGCCCCT
ACGAGGGCACCCAGACCGCCAAGCTGAAGGTGACCAAGGGCGGCCCCCTGCCCTTCGCCTGGGACATCCT
GTCCCCTCAGTTCATGTACGGCTCCAAGGCCTACGTGAAGCACCCCGCCGACATCCCCGACTACTTGAAG
CTGTCCTTCCCCGAGGGCTTCAAGTGGGAGCGCGTGATGAACTTCGAGGACGGCGGCGTGGTGACCGTGA
CCCAGGACTCCTCCCTGCAGGACGGCGAGTTCATCTACAAGGTGAAGCTGCGCGGCACCAACTTCCCCTC
CGACGGCCCCGTAATGCAGAAGAAGACCATGGGCTGGGAGGCCTCCTCCGAGCGGATGTACCCCGAGGAC
GGCGCCCTGAAGGGCGAGATCAAGCAGAGGCTGAAGCTGAAGGACGGCGGCCACTACGACGCCGAGGTCA
AGACCACCTACAAGGCCAAGAAGCCCGTGCAGCTGCCCGGCGCCTACAACGTCAACATCAAGCTGGACAT
CACCTCCCACAACGAGGACTACACCATCGTGGAACAGTACGAGCGCGCCGAGGGCCGCCACTCCACCGGC
GGCATGGACGAGCTGTACAAGTAA
