[The description below was written by a language model from this plasmid's Addgene catalogue record.]
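Description:
597 pCSmCherry is an expression plasmid built on the pCS2+ backbone (recorded as about 5 kb without the insert) that carries the coding sequence for mCherry, a monomeric red fluorescent protein. It is maintained in standard E. coli cloning strains under ampicillin selection. The record lists the copy number as unknown and names no origin of replication. The insert was introduced by restriction enzyme cloning, but the sites used are not given.

No feature table accompanies the entry, so the regulatory elements are not listed explicitly. The use of a CMV forward primer for sequencing the 5′ end of the insert fits the general design of pCS2+. That vector family drives expression from a CMV-derived promoter in vertebrate cells and embryos and usually also has a phage RNA polymerase promoter upstream of the cloning site and an SV40 polyadenylation signal downstream, which allows capped mRNA to be made in vitro for microinjection. These features come from the general backbone design and are not confirmed for this plasmid. The record mentions no tags, fusion partners or recombination sites, so mCherry appears to be expressed as an unfused reporter.

The plasmid was deposited with a set of vectors developed for analysing gene function in zebrafish. In that setting it most plausibly provides red fluorescent protein as a tracer, an injection or expression control, or a template for mCherry mRNA synthesis or subcloning, although the catalogue entry does not state a specific application.
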