Addgene plasmid #31165: 597 pCSmCherry
Depositing lab: Nathan Lawson. Depositing organization: University of Massachusetts, Worcester. Publication: Gateway compatible vectors for analysis of gene function in the zebrafish. Villefranc JA, Amigo J, Lawson ND. Dev Dyn. 2007 Nov . 236(11):3077-87. 10.1002/dvdy.21354 PubMed 17948311.
Backbone
  Vector backbone: pCS2+
  Backbone size w/o insert (bp): 5000
  Vector type: Expression vector
Growth in bacteria
  Bacterial resistance: Ampicillin, 100 μg/mL
  Growth temperature: 37°C
  Growth strain: DH5alpha
  Copy number: Unknown
Gene/Insert
  Gene/Insert name: mCherry
  Cloning method: Restriction Enzyme
  Sequencing primers: 5′ CMV-F; 3′ EBV-rev
Terms and licenses: Academic/Nonprofit Terms; Industry Terms: Not Available to Industry
How to cite: 597 pCSmCherry was a gift from Nathan Lawson (Addgene plasmid # 31165 ; http://n2t.net/addgene:31165 ; RRID:Addgene_31165)
